>Addgene plasmid #99147 | pDB007(+) | addgene full sequence | sequence record 198819 | Addgene NGS Result
TAAAACGAAAGGCTCAGTCGAAAGACTTGGCCTTTCGTTTTGCTGAGGAGACTTAGGGACCCTACTAATA
CGACTCACTATAGGGAGAAAGACCTGCAGGTGCAGTAAGGAGGAAAAAAAAA
[85 nt withheld, positions 123-207]
C
[98 nt withheld, positions 209-306]
A
[305 nt withheld, positions 308-612]
G
[176 nt withheld, positions 614-789]
CCAATCGTCTGACCTGCCTCAACCTCCTGTC
[82 nt withheld, positions 821-902]
GCTCTGAGGGA
[161 nt withheld, positions 914-1074]
T
[41 nt withheld, positions 1076-1116]
T
[62 nt withheld, positions 1118-1179]
A
[35 nt withheld, positions 1181-1215]
CCTCCCTCAATCGGTTGAATGTCGCCCTTTTGTCTTTGGCGCTGGTAAACCTTACGAGTTCAGTATCGAC
TGCGATAAGATCAACCTGTTCCGC
[50 nt withheld, positions 1310-1359]
T
[37 nt withheld, positions 1361-1397]
GAAATTTGGAAACTTTTTGCTTACATACCAACCTCCCCAATTTTCCCAAACAGAGGTAATGAAACGTTTG
GTTAAATTAGGTCGCATCTCTGAGGAGTGTGGTTTTGATACCGTATGGTTACTGGAGCATCATTTCACGG
AGTTTGGTTTGCTTGGTAACCCTTATGTCGCTGCTGCATATTTACTTGGCGCGACTAAAAAATTGAATGT
AGGAACTGCCGCTATTGTTCTTCCCACAGCCCATCCAGTACGCCAACTTGAAGATGTGAATTTATTGGAT
CAAATGTCAAAAGGACGATTTCGGTTTGGTATTTGCCGAGGGCTTTACAACAAGGACTTTCGCGTATTCG
GCACAGATATGAATAACAGTCGCGCCTTAGCGGAATGCTGGTACGGGCTGATAAAGAATGGCATGACAGA
GGGATATATGGAAGCTGATAATGAACATATCAAGTTCCATAAGGTAAAAGTAAACCCCGCGGCGTATAGC
AGAGGTGGCGCACCGGTTTATGTGGTGGCTGAATCAGCTTCGACGACTGAGTGGGCTGCTCAATTTGGCC
TACCGATGATATTAAGTTGGATTATAAATACTAACGAAAAGAAAGCACAACTTGAGCTTTATAATGAAGT
GGCTCAAGAATATGGGCACGATATTCATAATATCGACCATTGCTTATCATATATAACATCTGTAGATCAT
GACTCAATTAAAGCGAAAGAGATTTGCCGGAAATTTCTGGGGCATTGGTATGATTCTTATGTGAATGCTA
CGACTATTTTTGATGATTCAGACCAAACAAGAGGTTATGATTTCAATAAAGGGCAGTGGCGTGACTTTGT
ATTAAAAGGACATAAAGATACTAATCGCCGTATTGATTACAGTTACGAAATCAATCCCGTGGGAACGCCG
CAGGAATGTATTGACATAATTCAAAAAGACATTGATGCTACAGGAATATCAAATATTTGTTGTGGATTTG
AAGCTAATGGAACAGTAGACGAAATTATTGCTTCCATGAAGCTCTTCCAGTCTGATGTCATGCCATTTCT
TAAAGAAAAACAACGTTCGCTATTATATTATGGCGGTGGCGGTAGCGGCGGTGGCGGTAGCGGCGGTGGC
GGTAGCGGCGGTGGCGGTAGCAAATTTGGATTGTTCTTCCTTAACTTCATCAATTCAACAACTGTTCAAG
AACAGAGTATAGTTCGCATGCAGGAAATAACGGAGTATGTTGATAAGTTGAATTTTGAACAGATTTTAGT
GTATGAAAATCATTTTTCAGATAATGGTGTTGTCGGCGCTCCTCTGACTGTTTCTGGTTTTCTGCTCGGT
TTAACAGAGAAAATTAAAATTGGTTCATTAAATCACATCATTACAACTCATCATCCTGTCCGCATAGCGG
AGGAAGCTTGCTTATTGGATCAGTTAAGTGAAGGGAGATTTATTTTAGGGTTTAGTGATTGCGAAAAAAA
AGATGAAATGCATTTTTTTAATCGCCCGGTTGAATATCAACAGCAACTATTTGAAGAGTGTTATGAAATC
ATTAACGATGCTTTAACAACAGGCTATTGTAATCCAGATAACGATTTTTATAGCTTCCCTAAAATATCTG
TAAATCCCCATGCTTATACGCCAGGCGGACCTCGGAAATATGTAACAGCAACCAGTCATCATATTGTTGA
GTGGGCGGCCAAAAAAGGTATTCCTCTCATCTTTAAGTGGGATGATTCTAATGATGTTAGATATGAATAT
GCTGAAAGATATAAAGCCGTTGCGGATAAATATGACGTTGACCTATCAGAGATAGACCATCAGTTAATGA
TATTAGTTAACTATAACGAAGATAGTAATAAAGCTAAACAAGAGACGCGTGCATTTATTAGTGATTATGT
TCTTGAAATGCACCCTAATGAAAATTTCGAAAATAAACTTGAAGAAATAATTGCAGAAAACGCTGTCGGA
AATTATACGGAGTGTATAACTGCGGCTAAGTTGGCAATTGAAAAGTGTGGTGCGAAAAGTGTATTGCTGT
CCTTTGAACCAATGAATGATTTGATGAGCCAAAAAAATGTAATCAATATTGTTGATGATAATATTAAGAA
GTACCACACGGAATATACCTAAACGGAGCCAATGTACGCAAAAAACCCCGCTTCAGCGGGGTTTTTTCGC
CAAAAAAAACCCCGCCCTGTCAGGGGCGGGGTTTTTTTTTAGGGCCCTACTGACTGTCCGTGTGCTTCTC
AAATGCCTGAGGCCAGTTTGCTCAGGCTCTCCCCGTGGAGGTAATAATTGACGATATGATCAGTGCACGG
CTAACTAAGCGGCCTGCTGACTTTCTCGCCGATCAAAAGGCATTTTGCTATTAAGGGATTGACGAGGGCG
TATCTGCGCAGTAAGATGCGCCCCGCATTCCGGCGGTAGTTCAGCAGGGCAGAACGGCGGACTCTAAATC
CGCATGGCAGGGGTTCAAATCCCCTCCGCCGGACCAAATTCGAAAAGCCTGCTCAACGAGCAGGCTTTTT
TGCATGCTCGAGCAGCTCAGGGTCGAATTTGCTTTCGAATTTCTGCCATTCATCCGCTTATTATCACTTA
TTCAGGCGTAGCAACCAGGCGTTTAAGGGCACCAATAACTGCCTTAAAAAAATTACGCCCCGCCCTGCCA
CTCATCGCAGTACTGTTGTAATTCATTAAGCATTCTGCCGACGTTCATCGGATCCCGGGCCCGTCGACTG
CAGAGGCCTGCATGCAAGCTTGGCGTAATCATGATGGACTTAATTAACGGCACTGCGAAAAAACCCCGCC
GAAGCGGGGTTTTTTGCGAAATATAATGACCCTCTTGATAACCCAAGAGGGCATTTTTTAATGCCCATGG
CGTTTACCAATGCTTAATCAGTGAGGCACCTATCTCAGCGATCTGTCTATTTCGTTCATCCATAGTTGCC
TGACTCCCCGTCGTGTAGATAACTACGATACGGGAGGGCTTACCATCTGGCCCCAGTGCTGCAATGATAC
CGCGAGACCCACGCTCACCGGCTCCAGATTTATCAGCAATAAACCAGCCAGCCGGAAGGGCCGAGCGCAG
AAGTGGTCCTGCAACTTTATCCGCCTCCATCCAGTCTATTAATTGTTGCCGGGAAGCTAGAGTAAGTAGT
TCGCCAGTTAATAGTTTGCGCAACGTTGTTGCCATTGCTACAGGCATCGTGGTGTCACGCTCGTCGTTTG
GTATGGCTTCATTCAGCTCCGGTTCCCAACGATCAAGGCGAGTTACATGATCCCCCATGTTGTGCAAAAA
AGCGGTTAGCTCCTTCGGTCCTCCGATCGTTGTCAGAAGTAAGTTGGCCGCAGTGTTATCACTCATGGTT
ATGGCAGCACTGCATAATTCTCTTACTGTCATGCCATCCGTAAGATGCTTTTCTGTGACTGGTGAGTACT
CAACCAAGTCATTCTGAGAATAGTGTATGCGGCGACCGAGTTGCTCTTGCCCAGCGTCAATACGGGATAA
TACCGCGCCACATAGCAGAACTTTAAAAGTGCTCATCATTGGAAAACGTTCTTCGGGGCGAAAACTCTCA
AGGATCTTACCGCTGTTGAGATCCAGTTCGATGTAACCCACTCGTGCACCCAACTGATCTTCAGCATCTT
TTACTTTCACCAGCGTTTCTGGGTGAGCAAAAACAGGAAGGCAAAATGCCGCAAAAAAGGGAATAAGGGC
GACACGGAAATGTTGAATACTCATACTCTTCCTTTTTCAATATTATTGAAGCATTTATCAGGGTTATTGT
CTCATGAGCGGATACATATTTGAATGTATTTAGAAAAATAAACAAATAGGGGTTCCGCGCACATTTCCCC
GAAAAGTGCCACCTGACGTCTAAGAAACCATTATTATCATGACATTAACCTATAAAAATAGGCGTATCAC
GAGGCCCTTAGGCCAAATAGGCCGTTCAGATCCTTCCGTATTTAGCCAGTATGTTCTCTAGTGTGGTTCG
TTGTTTTTGCGTGAGCCATGAGAACGAACCATTGAGATCATGCTTACTTTGCATGTCACTCAAAAATTTT
GCCTCAAAACTGGTGAGCTGAATTTTTGCAGTTAAAGCATCGTGTAGTGTTTTTCTTAGTCCGTTACGTA
GGTAGGAATCTGATGTAATGGTTGTTGGTATTTTGTCACCATTCATTTTTATCTGGTTGTTCTCAAGTTC
GGTTACGAGATCCATTTGTCTATCTAGTTCAACTTGGAAAATCAACGTATCAGTCGGGCGGCCTCGCTTA
TCAACCACCAATTTCATATTGCTGTAAGTGTTTAAATCTTTACTTATTGGTTTCAAAACCCATTGGTTAA
GCCTTTTAAACTCATGGTAGTTATTTTCAAGCATTAACATGAACTTAAATTCATCAAGGCTAATCTCTAT
ATTTGCCTTGTGAGTTTTCTTTTGTGTTAGTTCTTTTAATAACCACTCATAAATCCTCATAGAGTATTTG
TTTTCAAAAGACTTAACATGTTCCAGATTATATTTTATGAATTTTTTTAACTGGAAAAGATAAGGCAATA
TCTCTTCACTAAAAACTAATTCTAATTTTTCGCTTGAGAACTTGGCATAGTTTGTCCACTGGAAAATCTC
AAAGCCTTTAACCAAAGGATTCCTGATTTCCACAGTTCTCGTCATCAGCTCTCTGGTTGCTTTAGCTAAT
ACACCATAAGCATTTTCCCTACTGATGTTCATCATCTGAGCGTATTGGTTATAAGTGAACGATACCGTCC
GTTCTTTCCTTGTAGGGTTTTCAATCGTGGGGTTGAGTAGTGCCACACAGCATAAAATTAGCTTGGTTTC
ATGCTCCGTTAAGTCATAGCGACTAATCGCTAGTTCATTTGCTTTGAAAACAACTAATTCAGACATACAT
CTCAATTGGTCTAGGTAATTTTAATCACTATACCAATTGAGATGGGCTAGTCAATGATAATTACTAGTCC
TTTTCCTTTGAGTTGTGGGTATCTGTAAATTCTGCTAGACCTTTGCTGGAAAACTTGTAAATTCTGCTAG
ACCCTCTGTAAATTCCGCTAGACCTTTGTGTGTTTTTTTTGTTTATATTAAAGTGGTTATAATTTATAGA
ATAAAGAAAGAATAAAAAAAGATAAAAAGAATAGATCCCAGCCCTGTGTATAACTCACTACTTTAGTCAG
TTCCGCAGTATTACAAAAGGATGTCGCAAACGCTGTTTGCTCCTCTACAAAACAGACCTTAAAACCCTAA
AGGCTTAAGTAGCACCCTCGCAAGCTCGGGCAAATCGCTGAATATTCCTTTTGTCTCCAACCATCAGGCA
CCTGAGTCGCTGTCTTTTTCGTGACATTCAGTTCGCTGCGCTCACGGCTCTGGCAGTGAATGGGGGTAAA
TGGCACTACAGGCGCCTTTTATGGATTCATGCAAGGAAACTACCCATAATACAAGAAAAGCCCGTCACGG
GCTTCTCAGGGCGTTTTATGGCGGGTCTGCTATGTGGTGCTATCTGACTTTTTGCTGTTCAGCAGTTCCT
GCCCTCTGATTTTCCAGTCTGACCACTTCGGATTATCCCGTGACAGGTCATTCAGACTGGCTAATGCACC
CAGTAAGGCAGCGGTATCATCAACAGGCTTACCCGTCTTACTGTCAAGAGGACATCCGGTCAAA
Features (pLannotate 1.2.2; 11 found; start..end, strand, type, name):
     66..84      +  promoter       T7 promoter: promoter for bacteriophage T7 RNA polymerase
    123..1396    +  CDS            M13 gene III (fragment) (sequence partly withheld): pIII; III; minor coat protein
   1396..2475    +  CDS            luxA (sequence partly withheld): LUXA1_PHOLU - Experimental evidence at protein level: Swiss-Prot protein existence level 1. Light-emitting reaction in luminous bacteria. From Photorhabdus luminescens (Xenorhabdus luminescens).
   2539..3519    +  CDS            LuxB: LuxB luciferase subunit; luxB; from the Photorhabdus luminescens bioluminescence operon
   3806..3879    +  ncRNA          tRNA: Accession: RF00005 - tRNA
   4040..4099    -  CDS            CmR (fragment): chloramphenicol acetyltransferase; cat; confers resistance to chloramphenicol
   4271..5131    -  CDS            AmpR: β-lactamase; bla; confers resistance to ampicillin, carbenicillin, and related antibiotics
   5132..5236    -  promoter       AmpR promoter: bla
   5343..6293    -  CDS            Rep101: RepA protein needed for replication with the pSC101 origin; rep101
   6341..6563    -  rep_origin     pSC101 ori: low-copy replication origin that requires the Rep101 protein
   7058..41      +  terminator     rrnB T1 terminator (across the origin): transcription terminator T1 from the E. coli rrnB gene
