[The description below was written by a language model from this plasmid's Addgene catalogue record and pLannotate feature annotations shown in this document.]
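Description:
pDB007(+) is a low-copy bacterial accessory plasmid of about 7.1 kb, built for phage-assisted continuous evolution (PACE) of variants of MjTyrRS, the tyrosyl-tRNA synthetase widely used for amber suppression. It replicates in E. coli from the pSC101 origin, which depends on the plasmid-encoded Rep101 (RepA) protein. Selection is with ampicillin through β-lactamase expressed from its own bla promoter. A short chloramphenicol acetyltransferase fragment is also annotated, too small to encode a working marker and presumably a cloning remnant. An rrnB T1 terminator sits just upstream of the payload, where it would insulate the payload from read-through transcription.

The synthetic insert of roughly 4.1 kb holds two units. In the first, a T7 promoter with a defined ribosome-binding site (SD8) drives M13 gene III, followed by luxA and luxB, the bacterial luciferase subunits annotated as Photorhabdus luminescens. Gene III encodes the minor coat protein pIII, which phage need in order to be infectious. Placing it on the host plasmid makes phage propagation depend on transcription from this promoter, and the co-transcribed luxAB gives a luminescence readout of the same activity. In the second unit, the proK promoter expresses an optimised tyrT tRNA with a CUA anticodon, the amber suppressor that the evolving synthetase charges.

The record does not state how synthetase activity is coupled to T7 promoter activity. The design implies that T7 RNA polymerase comes from a separate component, plausibly one whose production requires amber suppression. The "(+)" in the name suggests a positive-selection role, though this is not stated explicitly.
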