Addgene plasmid #99147: pDB007(+)
Purpose: Accessory plasmid for PACE of MjTyrRS variants
Depositing lab: David Liu. Depositing organization: Harvard University. Publication: Continuous directed evolution of aminoacyl-tRNA synthetases. Bryson DI, Fan C, Guo LT, Miller C, Soll D, Liu DR. Nat Chem Biol. 2017 Oct 16. doi: 10.1038/nchembio.2474. PubMed 29035361.
Backbone
  Vector backbone: SC101
  Backbone manufacturer: David Liu Lab
  Backbone size w/o insert (bp): 2921
  Total vector size (bp): 7061
  Vector type: Bacterial Expression
Growth in bacteria
  Bacterial resistance: Ampicillin, 100 μg/mL
  Growth temperature: 37°C
  Growth strain: DH5alpha
  Copy number: Low Copy
Gene/Insert
  Gene/Insert name: PT7 [SD8] gIII, luxAB; PproK tyrT(Opt, CUA)
  Species: Synthetic
  Insert size (bp): 4140
  Promoter: PT7 and PproK
  Cloning method: Ligation Independent Cloning
  Sequencing primers: 5′ n/a; 3′ n/a
Terms and licenses: Academic/Nonprofit Terms; Industry Terms: Not Available to Industry
How to cite: pDB007(+) was a gift from David Liu (Addgene plasmid # 99147 ; http://n2t.net/addgene:99147 ; RRID:Addgene_99147)
